LOCUS       Exported 9756 bp ds-DNA circular SYN 17-OCT-2022
DEFINITION  Plasmid ensures constitutive expression of the C-terminal fragment
            of split ERbeta (aa 447-501), fused to the catalytically inactive
            Cas9 (dCas9) protein, a flexible GS linker and the SV40 NLS signal
            at the N-terminus.
ACCESSION   .
VERSION     .
KEYWORDS    dCas9-NLS-gs10-cERb447
SOURCE      synthetic DNA construct
  ORGANISM  synthetic DNA construct
REFERENCE   1 (bases 1 to 9756)
  AUTHORS   Rihtar E, Lebar T, Lainscek D, Kores K, Lesnik S, Bren U, Jerala R
  TITLE     Chemically inducible split protein regulators for mammalian cells
  JOURNAL   Nat Chem Biol. 2022
REFERENCE   2 (bases 1 to 9756)
  AUTHORS   .
  TITLE     Direct Submission
  JOURNAL   Exported Oct 17, 2022 from SnapGene Server 1.1.58
            http://www.snapgene.com
FEATURES             Location/Qualifiers
     source          1..9756
                     /organism="synthetic DNA construct"
                     /mol_type="other DNA"
     primer_bind     complement(55..74)
                     /label=pRS-marker
                     /note="pRS vectors, use to sequence yeast selectable
                     marker"
     enhancer        246..625
                     /label=CMV enhancer
                     /note="human cytomegalovirus immediate early enhancer"
     promoter        626..829
                     /label=CMV promoter
                     /note="human cytomegalovirus (CMV) immediate early
                     promoter"
     primer_bind     780..800
                     /label=CMV-F
                     /note="Human CMV immediate early promoter, forward primer"
     primer_bind     874..893
                     /label=T7
                     /note="T7 promoter, forward primer"
     promoter        874..892
                     /label=T7 promoter
                     /note="promoter for bacteriophage T7 RNA polymerase"
     CDS             964..981
                     /codon_start=1
                     /product="6xHis affinity tag"
                     /label=6xHis
                     /translation="HHHHHH"
     CDS             982..5079
                     /codon_start=1
                     /product="catalytically dead mutant of the Cas9
                     endonuclease from the Streptococcus pyogenes Type II
                     CRISPR/Cas system"
                     /label=dCas9
                     /note="RNA-guided DNA-binding protein that lacks
                     endonuclease activity due to the D10A mutation in the RuvC
                     catalytic domain and the H840A mutation in the HNH
                     catalytic domain"
                     /translation="DKKYSIGLAIGTNSVGWAVITDEYKVPSKKFKVLGNTDRHSIKKN
                     LIGALLFDSGETAEATRLKRTARRRYTRRKNRICYLQEIFSNEMAKVDDSFFHRLEESF
                     LVEEDKKHERHPIFGNIVDEVAYHEKYPTIYHLRKKLVDSTDKADLRLIYLALAHMIKF
                     RGHFLIEGDLNPDNSDVDKLFIQLVQTYNQLFEENPINASGVDAKAILSARLSKSRRLE
                     NLIAQLPGEKKNGLFGNLIALSLGLTPNFKSNFDLAEDAKLQLSKDTYDDDLDNLLAQI
                     GDQYADLFLAAKNLSDAILLSDILRVNTEITKAPLSASMIKRYDEHHQDLTLLKALVRQ
                     QLPEKYKEIFFDQSKNGYAGYIDGGASQEEFYKFIKPILEKMDGTEELLVKLNREDLLR
                     KQRTFDNGSIPHQIHLGELHAILRRQEDFYPFLKDNREKIEKILTFRIPYYVGPLARGN
                     SRFAWMTRKSEETITPWNFEEVVDKGASAQSFIERMTNFDKNLPNEKVLPKHSLLYEYF
                     TVYNELTKVKYVTEGMRKPAFLSGEQKKAIVDLLFKTNRKVTVKQLKEDYFKKIECFDS
                     VEISGVEDRFNASLGTYHDLLKIIKDKDFLDNEENEDILEDIVLTLTLFEDREMIEERL
                     KTYAHLFDDKVMKQLKRRRYTGWGRLSRKLINGIRDKQSGKTILDFLKSDGFANRNFMQ
                     LIHDDSLTFKEDIQKAQVSGQGDSLHEHIANLAGSPAIKKGILQTVKVVDELVKVMGRH
                     KPENIVIEMARENQTTQKGQKNSRERMKRIEEGIKELGSQILKEHPVENTQLQNEKLYL
                     YYLQNGRDMYVDQELDINRLSDYDVDAIVPQSFLKDDSIDNKVLTRSDKNRGKSDNVPS
                     EEVVKKMKNYWRQLLNAKLITQRKFDNLTKAERGGLSELDKAGFIKRQLVETRQITKHV
                     AQILDSRMNTKYDENDKLIREVKVITLKSKLVSDFRKDFQFYKVREINNYHHAHDAYLN
                     AVVGTALIKKYPKLESEFVYGDYKVYDVRKMIAKSEQEIGKATAKYFFYSNIMNFFKTE
                     ITLANGEIRKRPLIETNGETGEIVWDKGRDFATVRKVLSMPQVNIVKKTEVQTGGFSKE
                     SILPKRNSDKLIARKKDWDPKKYGGFDSPTVAYSVLVVAKVEKGKSKKLKSVKELLGIT
                     IMERSSFEKNPIDFLEAKGYKEVKKDLIIKLPKYSLFELENGRKRMLASAGELQKGNEL
                     ALPSKYVNFLYLASHYEKLKGSPEDNEQKQLFVEQHKHYLDEIIEQISEFSKRVILADA
                     NLDKVLSAYNKHRDKPIREQAENIIHLFTLTNLGAPAAFKYFDTTIDRKRYTSTKEVLD
                     ATLIHQSITGLYETRIDLSQLGG"
     CDS             5086..5106
                     /codon_start=1
                     /product="nuclear localization signal of SV40 (simian virus
                     40) large T antigen"
                     /label=SV40 NLS
                     /translation="PKKKRKV"
     promoter        complement(5320..5338)
                     /label=SP6 promoter
                     /note="promoter for bacteriophage SP6 RNA polymerase"
     primer_bind     complement(5321..5338)
                     /label=SP6
                     /note="SP6 promoter, forward primer"
     primer_bind     complement(5358..5375)
                     /label=BGH-rev
                     /note="Bovine growth hormone terminator, reverse primer.
                     Also called BGH reverse"
     polyA_signal    5364..5588
                     /label=bGH poly(A) signal
                     /note="bovine growth hormone polyadenylation signal"
     rep_origin      5634..6062
                     /direction=RIGHT
                     /label=f1 ori
                     /note="f1 bacteriophage origin of replication; arrow
                     indicates direction of (+) strand synthesis"
     primer_bind     complement(5721..5740)
                     /label=F1ori-R
                     /note="F1 origin, reverse primer"
     primer_bind     5931..5952
                     /label=F1ori-F
                     /note="F1 origin, forward primer"
     primer_bind     complement(6071..6091)
                     /label=pBABE 3'
                     /note="SV40 enhancer, reverse primer for pBABE vectors"
     promoter        6076..6405
                     /label=SV40 promoter
                     /note="SV40 enhancer and early promoter"
     rep_origin      6256..6391
                     /label=SV40 ori
                     /note="SV40 origin of replication"
     primer_bind     6318..6337
                     /label=SV40pro-F
                     /note="SV40 promoter/origin, forward primer"
     CDS             6472..7266
                     /codon_start=1
                     /gene="aph(3')-II (or nptII)"
                     /product="aminoglycoside phosphotransferase from Tn5"
                     /label=NeoR/KanR
                     /note="confers resistance to neomycin, kanamycin, and G418
                     (Geneticin(R))"
                     /translation="MIEQDGLHAGSPAAWVERLFGYDWAQQTIGCSDAAVFRLSAQGRP
                     VLFVKTDLSGALNELQDEAARLSWLATTGVPCAAVLDVVTEAGRDWLLLGEVPGQDLLS
                     SHLAPAEKVSIMADAMRRLHTLDPATCPFDHQAKHRIERARTRMEAGLVDQDDLDEEHQ
                     GLAPAELFARLKARMPDGEDLVVTHGDACLPNIMVENGRFSGFIDCGRLGVADRYQDIA
                     LATRDIAEELGGEWADRFLVLYGIAAPDSQRIAFYRLLDEFF"
     primer_bind     complement(6526..6545)
                     /label=Neo-R
                     /note="Neomycin resistance gene, reverse primer"
     primer_bind     7136..7155
                     /label=Neo-F
                     /note="Neomycin resistance gene, forward primer"
     polyA_signal    7440..7561
                     /label=SV40 poly(A) signal
                     /note="SV40 polyadenylation signal"
     primer_bind     complement(7477..7496)
                     /label=SV40pA-R
                     /note="SV40 polyA, reverse primer"
     primer_bind     7531..7550
                     /label=EBV-rev
                     /note="SV40 polyA terminator, reverse primer"
     primer_bind     complement(7610..7626)
                     /label=M13 rev
                     /note="common sequencing primer, one of multiple similar
                     variants"
     primer_bind     complement(7610..7626)
                     /label=M13 Reverse
                     /note="In lacZ gene. Also called M13-rev"
     primer_bind     complement(7623..7645)
                     /label=M13/pUC Reverse
                     /note="In lacZ gene"
     protein_bind    7634..7650
                     /label=lac operator
                     /bound_moiety="lac repressor encoded by lacI"
                     /note="The lac repressor binds to the lac operator to
                     inhibit transcription in E. coli. This inhibition can be
                     relieved by adding lactose or
                     isopropyl-beta-D-thiogalactopyranoside (IPTG)."
     promoter        complement(7658..7688)
                     /label=lac promoter
                     /note="promoter for the E. coli lac operon"
     protein_bind    7703..7724
                     /label=CAP binding site
                     /bound_moiety="E. coli catabolite activator protein"
                     /note="CAP binding activates transcription in the presence
                     of cAMP."
     primer_bind     complement(7841..7858)
                     /label=L4440
                     /note="L4440 vector, forward primer"
     rep_origin      complement(8012..8600)
                     /direction=LEFT
                     /label=ori
                     /note="high-copy-number ColE1/pMB1/pBR322/pUC origin of
                     replication"
     primer_bind     complement(8092..8111)
                     /label=pBR322ori-F
                     /note="pBR322 origin, forward primer"
     CDS             complement(8771..9631)
                     /codon_start=1
                     /gene="bla"
                     /product="beta-lactamase"
                     /label=AmpR
                     /note="confers resistance to ampicillin, carbenicillin, and
                     related antibiotics"
                     /translation="MSIQHFRVALIPFFAAFCLPVFAHPETLVKVKDAEDQLGARVGYI
                     ELDLNSGKILESFRPEERFPMMSTFKVLLCGAVLSRIDAGQEQLGRRIHYSQNDLVEYS
                     PVTEKHLTDGMTVRELCSAAITMSDNTAANLLLTTIGGPKELTAFLHNMGDHVTRLDRW
                     EPELNEAIPNDERDTTMPVAMATTLRKLLTGELLTLASRQQLIDWMEADKVAGPLLRSA
                     LPAGWFIADKSGAGERGSRGIIAALGPDGKPSRIVVIYTTGSQATMDERNRQIAEIGAS
                     LIKHW"
     primer_bind     9394..9413
                     /label=Amp-R
                     /note="Ampicillin resistance gene, reverse primer"
     promoter        complement(9632..9736)
                     /gene="bla"
                     /label=AmpR promoter
ORIGIN
        1 cacctgacgt cgacggatcg ggagatctcc cgatccccta tggtgcactc tcagtacaat
       61 ctgctctgat gccgcatagt taagccagta tctgctccct gcttgtgtgt tggaggtcgc
      121 tgagtagtgc gcgagcaaaa tttaagctac aacaaggcaa ggcttgaccg acaattgcat
      181 gaagaatctg cttagggtta ggcgttttgc gctgcttcgc gatgtacggg ccagatatac
      241 gcgttgacat tgattattga ctagttatta atagtaatca attacggggt cattagttca
      301 tagcccatat atggagttcc gcgttacata acttacggta aatggcccgc ctggctgacc
      361 gcccaacgac ccccgcccat tgacgtcaat aatgacgtat gttcccatag taacgccaat
      421 agggactttc cattgacgtc aatgggtgga gtatttacgg taaactgccc acttggcagt
      481 acatcaagtg tatcatatgc caagtacgcc ccctattgac gtcaatgacg gtaaatggcc
      541 cgcctggcat tatgcccagt acatgacctt atgggacttt cctacttggc agtacatcta
      601 cgtattagtc atcgctatta ccatggtgat gcggttttgg cagtacatca atgggcgtgg
      661 atagcggttt gactcacggg gatttccaag tctccacccc attgacgtca atgggagttt
      721 gttttggcac caaaatcaac gggactttcc aaaatgtcgt aacaactccg ccccattgac
      781 gcaaatgggc ggtaggcgtg tacggtggga ggtctatata agcagagctc tctggctaac
      841 tagagaaccc actgcttact ggcttatcga aattaatacg actcactata gggagaccca
      901 agcttggtac cgagctcgga tccactagta acggccgcca gtgtgctgga attcgccacc
      961 atgcaccacc accaccacca cgacaagaag tacagcatcg gcctggccat cggcaccaac
     1021 tctgtgggct gggccgtgat caccgacgag tacaaggtgc ccagcaagaa attcaaggtg
     1081 ctgggcaaca ccgaccggca cagcatcaag aagaacctga tcggcgccct gctgttcgac
     1141 agcggagaaa cagccgaggc cacccggctg aagagaaccg ccagaagaag atacaccaga
     1201 cggaagaacc ggatctgcta tctgcaagag atcttcagca acgagatggc caaggtggac
     1261 gacagcttct tccacagact ggaagagtcc ttcctggtgg aagaggataa gaagcacgag
     1321 cggcacccca tcttcggcaa catcgtggac gaggtggcct accacgagaa gtaccccacc
     1381 atctaccacc tgagaaagaa actggtggac agcaccgaca aggccgacct gcggctgatc
     1441 tatctggccc tggcccacat gatcaagttc cggggccact tcctgatcga gggcgacctg
     1501 aaccccgaca acagcgacgt ggacaagctg ttcatccagc tggtgcagac ctacaaccag
     1561 ctgttcgagg aaaaccccat caacgccagc ggcgtggacg ccaaggccat cctgtctgcc
     1621 agactgagca agagcagacg gctggaaaat ctgatcgccc agctgcccgg cgagaagaag
     1681 aatggcctgt tcggcaacct gattgccctg agcctgggcc tgacccccaa cttcaagagc
     1741 aacttcgacc tggccgagga tgccaaactg cagctgagca aggacaccta cgacgacgac
     1801 ctggacaacc tgctggccca gatcggcgac cagtacgccg acctgtttct ggccgccaag
     1861 aacctgtccg acgccatcct gctgagcgac atcctgagag tgaacaccga gatcaccaag
     1921 gcccccctga gcgcctctat gatcaagaga tacgacgagc accaccagga cctgaccctg
     1981 ctgaaagctc tcgtgcggca gcagctgcct gagaagtaca aagagatttt cttcgaccag
     2041 agcaagaacg gctacgccgg ctacatcgat ggcggagcca gccaggaaga gttctacaag
     2101 ttcatcaagc ccatcctgga aaagatggac ggcaccgagg aactgctcgt gaagctgaac
     2161 agagaggacc tgctgcggaa gcagcggacc ttcgacaacg gcagcatccc ccaccagatc
     2221 cacctgggag agctgcacgc cattctgcgg cggcaggaag atttttaccc attcctgaag
     2281 gacaaccggg aaaagatcga gaagatcctg accttccgca tcccctacta cgtgggccct
     2341 ctggccaggg gaaacagcag attcgcctgg atgaccagaa agagcgagga aaccatcacc
     2401 ccctggaact tcgaggaagt ggtggacaag ggcgccagcg cccagagctt catcgagcgg
     2461 atgaccaact tcgataagaa cctgcccaac gagaaggtgc tgcccaagca cagcctgctg
     2521 tacgagtact tcaccgtgta caacgagctg accaaagtga aatacgtgac cgagggaatg
     2581 agaaagcccg ccttcctgag cggcgagcag aaaaaagcca tcgtggacct gctgttcaag
     2641 accaaccgga aagtgaccgt gaagcagctg aaagaggact acttcaagaa aatcgagtgc
     2701 ttcgactccg tggaaatctc cggcgtggaa gatcggttca acgcctccct gggcacatac
     2761 cacgatctgc tgaaaattat caaggacaag gacttcctgg acaatgagga aaacgaggac
     2821 attctggaag atatcgtgct gaccctgaca ctgtttgagg acagagagat gatcgaggaa
     2881 cggctgaaaa cctatgccca cctgttcgac gacaaagtga tgaagcagct gaagcggcgg
     2941 agatacaccg gctggggcag gctgagccgg aagctgatca acggcatccg ggacaagcag
     3001 tccggcaaga caatcctgga tttcctgaag tccgacggct tcgccaacag aaacttcatg
     3061 cagctgatcc acgacgacag cctgaccttt aaagaggaca tccagaaagc ccaggtgtcc
     3121 ggccagggcg atagcctgca cgagcacatt gccaatctgg ccggcagccc cgccattaag
     3181 aagggcatcc tgcagacagt gaaggtggtg gacgagctcg tgaaagtgat gggccggcac
     3241 aagcccgaga acatcgtgat cgaaatggcc agagagaacc agaccaccca gaagggacag
     3301 aagaacagcc gcgagagaat gaagcggatc gaagagggca tcaaagagct gggcagccag
     3361 atcctgaaag aacaccccgt ggaaaacacc cagctgcaga acgagaagct gtacctgtac
     3421 tacctgcaga atgggcggga tatgtacgtg gaccaggaac tggacatcaa ccggctgtcc
     3481 gactacgatg tggacgctat cgtgcctcag agctttctga aggacgactc catcgataac
     3541 aaagtgctga ctcggagcga caagaaccgg ggcaagagcg acaacgtgcc ctccgaagag
     3601 gtcgtgaaga agatgaagaa ctactggcgc cagctgctga atgccaagct gattacccag
     3661 aggaagttcg acaatctgac caaggccgag agaggcggcc tgagcgaact ggataaggcc
     3721 ggcttcatca agagacagct ggtggaaacc cggcagatca caaagcacgt ggcacagatc
     3781 ctggactccc ggatgaacac taagtacgac gagaacgaca aactgatccg ggaagtgaaa
     3841 gtgatcaccc tgaagtccaa gctggtgtcc gatttccgga aggatttcca gttttacaaa
     3901 gtgcgcgaga tcaacaacta ccaccacgcc cacgacgcct acctgaacgc cgtcgtggga
     3961 accgccctga tcaaaaagta ccctaagctg gaaagcgagt tcgtgtacgg cgactacaag
     4021 gtgtacgacg tgcggaagat gatcgccaag agcgagcagg aaatcggcaa ggctaccgcc
     4081 aagtacttct tctacagcaa catcatgaac tttttcaaga ccgagattac cctggccaac
     4141 ggcgagatcc ggaagcggcc tctgatcgag acaaacggcg aaacaggcga gatcgtgtgg
     4201 gataagggcc gggactttgc caccgtgcgg aaagtgctgt ctatgcccca agtgaatatc
     4261 gtgaaaaaga ccgaggtgca gacaggcggc ttcagcaaag agtctatcct gcccaagagg
     4321 aacagcgaca agctgatcgc cagaaagaag gactgggacc ctaagaagta cggcggcttc
     4381 gacagcccca ccgtggccta ttctgtgctg gtggtggcca aagtggaaaa gggcaagtcc
     4441 aagaaactga agagtgtgaa agagctgctg gggatcacca tcatggaaag aagcagcttc
     4501 gagaagaatc ccatcgactt tctggaagcc aagggctaca aagaagtgaa aaaggacctg
     4561 atcatcaagc tgcctaagta ctccctgttc gagctggaaa acggccggaa gagaatgctg
     4621 gcctctgccg gcgaactgca gaagggaaac gaactggccc tgccctccaa atatgtgaac
     4681 ttcctgtacc tggccagcca ctatgagaag ctgaagggct cccccgagga taatgagcag
     4741 aaacagctgt ttgtggaaca gcacaaacac tacctggacg agatcatcga gcagatcagc
     4801 gagttctcca agagagtgat cctggccgac gctaatctgg acaaggtgct gagcgcctac
     4861 aacaagcaca gagacaagcc tatcagagag caggccgaga atatcatcca cctgtttacc
     4921 ctgaccaatc tgggagcccc tgccgccttc aagtactttg acaccaccat cgaccggaag
     4981 aggtacacca gcaccaaaga ggtgctggac gccaccctga tccaccagag catcaccggc
     5041 ctgtacgaga cacggatcga cctgtctcag ctgggaggct ctgatccaaa aaagaagaga
     5101 aaggtaggcg gctctggcgg cggctccgga ggctcttcca gccagcaaca atctatgcga
     5161 ttggcgaact tgcttatgct gctcagtcac gtaaggcatg ccagcaataa agggatggaa
     5221 catcttctta atatgaagtg taagaatgtg gtgcccgttt acgatctcct gctggaaatg
     5281 ctcaacgcac acgttctcag gtaatctaga gggccctatt ctatagtgtc acctaaatgc
     5341 tagagctcgc tgatcagcct cgactgtgcc ttctagttgc cagccatctg ttgtttgccc
     5401 ctcccccgtg ccttccttga ccctggaagg tgccactccc actgtccttt cctaataaaa
     5461 tgaggaaatt gcatcgcatt gtctgagtag gtgtcattct attctggggg gtggggtggg
     5521 gcaggacagc aagggggagg attgggaaga caatagcagg catgctgggg atgcggtggg
     5581 ctctatggct tctgaggcgg aaagaaccag ctggggctct agggggtatc cccnnnnnnn
     5641 nnnnnnnnnn nnnnnnnnnn nnnnnnnnnn nnnnnnnnnn nnnnnnnnnn nnnnnnnnnn
     5701 nnnnnnnnnn nnnnnnnnnn nnnnnnnnnn nnnnnnnnnn nnnnnnnnnn nnnnnnncnn
     5761 nnnnnnnnnn nnnnnnnnnn nnnnnnnnnn nnnnnnnnnn nnnnnnnnnn nnnnnnnnnn
     5821 nnnnnnnnnn nnnnnnnnnn nnnnnnnnna nnnnnnnnnn nnnnnnnnnn nnnnnnnnnn
     5881 nnnnnnnnnn nnnnnnnnnc ctttgacgtt ggagtccacg ttctttaata gtggactctt
     5941 gttccaaact ggaacaacac tcaaccctat ctcggtctat tcttttgatt tataagggat
     6001 tttgccgatt tcggcctatt ggttaaaaaa tgagctgatt taacaaaaat ttaacgcgaa
     6061 ttaattctgt ggaatgtgtg tcagttaggg tgtggaaagt ccccaggctc cccagcaggc
     6121 agaagtatgc aaagcatgca tctcaattag tcagcaacca ggtgtggaaa gtccccaggc
     6181 tccccagcag gcagaagtat gcaaagcatg catctcaatt agtcagcaac catagtcccg
     6241 cccctaactc cgcccatccc gcccctaact ccgcccagtt ccgcccattc tccgccccat
     6301 ggctgactaa ttttttttat ttatgcagag gccgaggccg cctctgcctc tgagctattc
     6361 cagaagtagt gaggaggctt ttttggaggc ctaggctttt gcaaaaagct cccgggagct
     6421 tgtatatcca ttttcggatc tgatcaagag acaggatgag gatcgtttcg catgattgaa
     6481 caagatggat tgcacgcagg ttctccggcc gcttgggtgg agaggctatt cggctatgac
     6541 tgggcacaac agacaatcgg ctgctctgat gccgccgtgt tccggctgtc agcgcagggg
     6601 cgcccggttc tttttgtcaa gaccgacctg tccggtgccc tgaatgaact gcaggacgag
     6661 gcagcgcggc tatcgtggct ggccacgacg ggcgttcctt gcgcagctgt gctcgacgtt
     6721 gtcactgaag cgggaaggga ctggctgcta ttgggcgaag tgccggggca ggatctcctg
     6781 tcatctcacc ttgctcctgc cgagaaagta tccatcatgg ctgatgcaat gcggcggctg
     6841 catacgcttg atccggctac ctgcccattc gaccaccaag cgaaacatcg catcgagcga
     6901 gcacgtactc ggatggaagc cggtcttgtc gatcaggatg atctggacga agagcatcag
     6961 gggctcgcgc cagccgaact gttcgccagg ctcaaggcgc gcatgcccga cggcgaggat
     7021 ctcgtcgtga cccatggcga tgcctgcttg ccgaatatca tggtggaaaa tggccgcttt
     7081 tctggattca tcgactgtgg ccggctgggt gtggcggacc gctatcagga catagcgttg
     7141 gctacccgtg atattgctga agagcttggc ggcgaatggg ctgaccgctt cctcgtgctt
     7201 tacggtatcg ccgctcccga ttcgcagcgc atcgccttct atcgccttct tgacgagttc
     7261 ttctgagcgg gactctgggg ttcgaaatga ccgaccaagc gacgcccaac ctgccatcac
     7321 gagatttcga ttccaccgcc gccttctatg aaaggttggg cttcggaatc gttttccggg
     7381 acgccggctg gatgatcctc cagcgcgggg atctcatgct ggagttcttc gcccacccca
     7441 acttgtttat tgcagcttat aatggttaca aataaagcaa tagcatcaca aatttcacaa
     7501 ataaagcatt tttttcactg cattctagtt gtggtttgtc caaactcatc aatgtatctt
     7561 atcatgtctg tataccgtcg acctctagct agagcttggc gtaatcatgg tcatagctgt
     7621 ttcctgtgtg aaattgttat ccgctcacaa ttccacacaa catacgagcc ggaagcataa
     7681 agtgtaaagc ctggggtgcc taatgagtga gctaactcac attaattgcg ttgcgctcac
     7741 tgcccgcttt ccagtcggga aacctgtcgt gccagctgca ttaatgaatc ggccaacgcg
     7801 cggggagagg cggtttgcgt attgggcgct cttccgcttc ctcgctcact gactcgctgc
     7861 gctcggtcgt tcggctgcgg cgagcggtat cagctcactc aaaggcggta atacggttat
     7921 ccacagaatc aggggataac gcaggaaaga acatgtgagc aaaaggccag caaaaggcca
     7981 ggaaccgtaa aaaggccgcg ttgctggcgt ttttccatag gctccgcccc cctgacgagc
     8041 atcacaaaaa tcgacgctca agtcagaggt ggcgaaaccc gacaggacta taaagatacc
     8101 aggcgtttcc ccctggaagc tccctcgtgc gctctcctgt tccgaccctg ccgcttaccg
     8161 gatacctgtc cgcctttctc ccttcgggaa gcgtggcgct ttctcatagc tcacgctgta
     8221 ggtatctcag ttcggtgtag gtcgttcgct ccaagctggg ctgtgtgcac gaaccccccg
     8281 ttcagcccga ccgctgcgcc ttatccggta actatcgtct tgagtccaac ccggtaagac
     8341 acgacttatc gccactggca gcagccactg gtaacaggat tagcagagcg aggtatgtag
     8401 gcggtgctac agagttcttg aagtggtggc ctaactacgg ctacactaga agaacagtat
     8461 ttggtatctg cgctctgctg aagccagtta ccttcggaaa aagagttggt agctcttgat
     8521 ccggcaaaca aaccaccgct ggtagcggtg gtttttttgt ttgcaagcag cagattacgc
     8581 gcagaaaaaa aggatctcaa gaagatcctt tgatcttttc tacggggtct gacgctcagt
     8641 ggaacgaaaa ctcacgttaa gggattttgg tcatgagatt atcaaaaagg atcttcacct
     8701 agatcctttt aaattaaaaa tgaagtttta aatcaatcta aagtatatat gagtaaactt
     8761 ggtctgacag ttaccaatgc ttaatcagtg aggcacctat ctcagcgatc tgtctatttc
     8821 gttcatccat agttgcctga ctccccgtcg tgtagataac tacgatacgg gagggcttac
     8881 catctggccc cagtgctgca atgataccgc gagacccacg ctcaccggct ccagatttat
     8941 cagcaataaa ccagccagcc ggaagggccg agcgcagaag tggtcctgca actttatccg
     9001 cctccatcca gtctattaat tgttgccggg aagctagagt aagtagttcg ccagttaata
     9061 gtttgcgcaa cgttgttgcc attgctacag gcatcgtggt gtcacgctcg tcgtttggta
     9121 tggcttcatt cagctccggt tcccaacgat caaggcgagt tacatgatcc cccatgttgt
     9181 gcaaaaaagc ggttagctcc ttcggtcctc cgatcgttgt cagaagtaag ttggccgcag
     9241 tgttatcact catggttatg gcagcactgc ataattctct tactgtcatg ccatccgtaa
     9301 gatgcttttc tgtgactggt gagtactcaa ccaagtcatt ctgagaatag tgtatgcggc
     9361 gaccgagttg ctcttgcccg gcgtcaatac gggataatac cgcgccacat agcagaactt
     9421 taaaagtgct catcattgga aaacgttctt cggggcgaaa actctcaagg atcttaccgc
     9481 tgttgagatc cagttcgatg taacccactc gtgcacccaa ctgatcttca gcatctttta
     9541 ctttcaccag cgtttctggg tgagcaaaaa caggaaggca aaatgccgca aaaaagggaa
     9601 taagggcgac acggaaatgt tgaatactca tactcttcct ttttcaatat tattgaagca
     9661 tttatcaggg ttattgtctc atgagcggat acatatttga atgtatttag aaaaataaac
     9721 aaataggggt tccgcgcaca tttccccgaa aagtgc
//
